Addgene plasmid #63872: pSG 627
Purpose: Measurements of translational accuracy
Depositing lab: Albert Dahlberg. Depositing organization: Brown University. Publication: Mutations at U2555, a tRNA-protected base in 23S rRNA, affect translational fidelity. O'Connor M, Dahlberg AE. Proc Natl Acad Sci U S A. 1993 Oct 1;90(19):9214-8. PubMed 8415679.
Backbone
  Vector backbone: pACYC184
  Backbone size w/o insert (bp): 4500
  Vector type: Bacterial Expression
Growth in bacteria
  Bacterial resistance: Tetracycline, 10 μg/mL
  Growth temperature: 37°C
  Growth strain: DH5alpha
  Copy number: Low Copy
Gene/Insert
  Gene/Insert name: lacZ
  Species: Escherichia coli
  Insert size (bp): 3200
  Mutation: UAA near 5' end
  GenBank ID: NC_000913.3
  Entrez Gene: lacZ (a.k.a. b0344, ECK0341)
  Promoter: PtacI
  Cloning method: Restriction Enzyme; 5′ cloning site NaeI (destroyed during cloning); 3′ cloning site ScaI (destroyed during cloning)
  Sequencing primers: 5′ M13pUC-Rev
Resource information
  A portion of this plasmid was derived from a plasmid made by: Derived from pSG25
Terms and licenses: Academic/Nonprofit Terms; Industry Terms: Not Available to Industry
Depositor comments: This plasmid carries a UAA nonsense mutation near the 5' end of lacZ.
How to cite: pSG 627 was a gift from Albert Dahlberg (Addgene plasmid # 63872 ; http://n2t.net/addgene:63872 ; RRID:Addgene_63872)
