[The description below was written by a language model from this plasmid's Addgene catalogue record.]
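Description:
pSG 627 is a low-copy bacterial expression plasmid built on the pACYC184 backbone (about 4.5 kb without insert) and selected with tetracycline. pACYC184 replicates from the p15A origin, which is compatible with ColE1-type plasmids, so constructs of this kind can generally be maintained in the same E. coli cell as a second plasmid. The record does not include a feature table, so the exact arrangement of backbone elements cannot be confirmed. The insert was placed by restriction cloning between NaeI and ScaI sites, both destroyed in the process, and part of the plasmid derives from an earlier construct, pSG25.

The payload is an approximately 3.2 kb Escherichia coli lacZ gene expressed from the tacI promoter, a strong hybrid trp/lac promoter. The coding sequence carries a UAA (ochre) nonsense mutation near its 5' end. Because normal termination at this premature stop codon yields only a short, inactive fragment, full-length active β-galactosidase is made only when the ribosome reads through the UAA codon. Enzyme activity therefore serves as a quantitative readout of stop-codon readthrough.

The stated purpose is measurement of translational accuracy. The associated work examined how mutations at a tRNA-protected base of 23S rRNA affect translational fidelity. Comparing β-galactosidase levels from this reporter across strains or conditions lets changes in nonsense suppression be attributed to alterations in the translation machinery.
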