>Addgene plasmid #63872 | pSG 627 | addgene partial sequence | sequence record 110722 | LacZ-R 5'-GACAGTATCGGCCTCAGGAA-3'
CCAGGCAAAGCGCCATTCGCCATTCAGGCTGCGCAACTGTTGGGAAGGGCGATCGGTGCGGGCCTCTTCG
CTATTACGCCAGCTGGCGAAAGGGGGATGTGCTGCAAGGCGATTAAGTTGGGTAACGCCAGGGTTTTCCC
AGTCACGACGTTGTAAAACGACGGCCAGTGAATTAGGGCCGCTAACTTATTCCACAAAGCTTAGCGTAAT
CATGGTGAATTCTGTTTCCTGTGTGAAATTGTTATCCGCTCACAATTGTCGACATTATACGAGCCGATGA
TTAATTGTCAACACGGCCGACGCGCTGGGCTACGTCTTGCTGGCGTTCGCGACGCGAGGCTGGATGGCCT
TCCCCATTATGATTCTTCTCGCTTCCGGCGGCATCGGGATGCCCGCGTTGCAGGCCATGCTGTCCAGGCA
GGTAGATGACGACCATCAGGGACAGCTTCAAGGATCGCTCGCGGCTCTTACCAGCCTAACTTCGATCATT
GGACCGCTGATCGTCACGGCGATTTATGCCGCCTCGGCGAGCACATGGAAACGGGTTGGCATGGATTGTA
GGCGCCGCCCTATACCTTGTCTGCCTCCCCGCGTTGCGTCGCGGTGCATGGAGCCGGGCCACCTCGACCT
GAATGGAAGCCACTGC
